>Addgene plasmid #244561 | CL20_mEGFP_FOidr_009 | addgene full sequence | sequence record 487928 | Addgene NGS Result
AAAAAAAATCTAACCTCAAGTCAAGGCTTTTCTATGGAATAAGGAATGGACAGCAGGGGGCTGTTTCATA
TACTGATGACCTCTTTATAGCCAACCTTTGTTCATGGCAGCCAGCATATGGGCATATGTTGCCAAACTCT
AAACCAAATACTCATTCTGATGTTTTAAATGATTTGCCCTCCCATATGTCCTTCCGAGTGAGAGACACAA
AAAATTCCAACACACTATTGCAATGAAAATAAATTTCCTTTATTAGCCAGAAGTCAGATGCTCAAGGGGC
TTCATGATGTCCCCATAATTTTTGGCAGAGGGAAAAAGATCTGCTAGCTCGAGCAGCTGAAGCTTTATTG
AGGCTTAAGCAGTGGGTTCCCTAGTTAGCCAGAGAGCTCCCAGGCTCAGATCTGGTCTAACCAGAGAGAC
CCAGTACAGGCAAAAAGCAGATCTTGTCTTCTTTGGGAGTGAATTAGCCCTTCCAGTCCCCCCTTTTCTT
TTAAAAAGTGGCTAAGATCTACAGCTGCCTTGTAAGTCATTGGTCTTAAAGGTACCGTAATCTTATCTAG
AACCGGTTCACTCCATCAGCTGCATTTTCTTAAGGGAGTCCTCACCTTCTGCTTGTTGCTGCGGATACTG
CATACCTGCCATGGCTCCCGGGGTGCGACCCTGGATGCCGATCGGGTAGCGCTGTGGGCCCGGAGGGCCG
TATGAACCTCCCGGATACGGAGAAGACTGTTGTGGCTGGCTGTGCGGATTGCTACCCATACCATATAATT
GCGGACGTTTCATAACCATCGGGTCCATCGGTGAACCTTGGGAACGGCCCATCGTCGGACCCGGAGTACC
CGGGCTCATGGCCGGATGGCTGCGCTGTTGCGCCGCTGCCCACGCCGGGCTGGCGGCTGCATATTGAGCA
CCCATGTCTTTGCCCAGACCCATGCCCGCCGCCGCTTGCTGACCACCCGCAGCAGCTCCCGCAGCCGCAG
CTTGGCTCTGCGGTTGGGACGGCGGTGGCGGTGGCGCGCTCGGAGAGCTGTATTCCGGGTAACTGCCGCC
GTAGCTACGCATCATGGGAGAAGGGCTGGTCAACAGTTGGTTCAGCGTAGGGGTAGCACCGCTCGGGTGC
TGGTTTTGACCTGCAAAACGCTGGAATCCACCGGCGGCGGAGCCCGCCGCCGCCTTGCTCAAGCTCGCGG
CGCCGCCACCGCCCGGACCCATCATCATACCGCCACCTTGCTGACGCGGGCTGCTCAGCACGCCATAACC
TGCCGACGATCCTCCGTAACCCCGGGAAGCGGCCGCACTTCCCCCGGAGCCTCCGCTTCCGCCCTTGTAC
AGCTCGTCCATGCCGAGAGTGATCCCGGCGGCGGTCACGAACTCCAGCAGGACCATGTGATCGCGCTTCT
CGTTGGGGTCTTTGCTCAGCTTGGACTGGGTGCTCAGGTAGTGGTTGTCGGGCAGCAGCACGGGGCCGTC
GCCGATGGGGGTGTTCTGCTGGTAGTGGTCGGCGAGCTGCACGCTGCCGTCCTCGATGTTGTGGCGGATC
TTGAAGTTCACCTTGATGCCGTTCTTCTGCTTGTCGGCCATGATATAGACGTTGTGGCTGTTGTAGTTGT
ACTCCAGCTTGTGCCCCAGGATGTTGCCGTCCTCCTTGAAGTCGATGCCCTTCAGCTCGATGCGGTTCAC
CAGGGTGTCGCCCTCGAACTTCACCTCGGCGCGGGTCTTGTAGTTGCCGTCGTCCTTGAAGAAGATGGTG
CGCTCCTGGACGTAGCCTTCGGGCATGGCGGACTTGAAGAAGTCGTGCTGCTTCATGTGGTCGGGGTAGC
GGCTGAAGCACTGCACGCCGTAGGTCAGGGTGGTCACGAGGGTGGGCCAGGGCACGGGCAGCTTGCCGGT
GGTGCAGATGAACTTCAGGGTCAGCTTGCCGTAGGTGGCATCGCCCTCGCCCTCGCCGGACACGCTGAAC
TTGTGGCCGTTTACGTCGCCGTCCAGCTCGACCAGGATGGGCACCACCCCGGTGAACAGCTCCTCGCCCT
TGCTCACCATGGTGGCGACCGGTGGATCCCGGGCCCGCGGTACCGTCGACTGCAGAATTCGGTTCACTAA
ACGAGCCCGGTTCACTAAACGAGCTCTGCTTATATAGACCTCCCACCGTACACGCCTACCGCCCATTTGC
GTCAATGGGGCGGAGTTGTTACGACATTTTGGAAAGTCCCGTTGATTTTGGTGCCAAAACAAACTCCCAT
TGACGTCAATGGGGTGGAGACTTGGAAATCCCCGTGAGTCAAACCGCTATCCACGCCCATTGATGTACTG
CCAAAACCGCATCACCATGGTAATAGCGATGACTAATACGTAGATGTACTGCCAAGTAGGAAAGTCCCAT
AAGGTCATGTACTGGGCATAATGCCAGGCGGGCCATTTACCGTCATTGACGTCAATAGGGGGCGTACTTG
GCATATGATACACTTGATGTACTGCCAAGTGGGCAGTTTACCGTAAATACTCCACCCATTGACGTCAATG
GAAAGTCCCTATTGGCGTTACTATGGGAACATACGTCATTATTGACGTCAATGGGCGGGGGTCGTTGGGC
GGTCAGCCAGGCGGGCCATTTACCGTAAGTTATGTAACGCGGAACTCCATATATGGGCTATGAACTAATG
ACCCCGTAATTGATTACTATTAATAACTAGCACGCGTTCGAAGCTTGAGCTCGGTCCCCTCGGGGTTGGG
AGGTGGGTCTGAAACGATAATGGTGAATATCCCTGCCTAACTCTATTCACTATAGAAAGTACAGCAAAAA
CTATTCTTAAACCTACCAAGCCTCCTACTATCATTATGAATAATTTTATATACCACAGCCAATTTGTTAT
GTTAAACCAATTCCACAAACTTGCCCATTTATCTAATTCCAATAATTCTTGTTCATTCTTTTCTTGCTGG
TTTTGCGATTCTTCAATTAAGGAGTGTATTAAGCTTGTGTAATTGTTAATTTCTCTGTCCCACTCCATCC
AGGTCGTGTGATTCCAAATCTGTTCCAGAGATTTATTACTCCAACTAGCATTCCAAGGCACAGCAGTGGT
GCAAATGAGTTTTCCAGAGCAACCCCAAATCCCCAGGAGCTGTTGATCCTTTAGGTATCTTTCCACAGCC
AGGATTCTTGCCTGGAGCTGCTTGATGCCCCAGACTGTGAGTTGCAACAGATGCTGTTGCGCCTCAATAG
CCCTCAGCAAATTGTTCTGCTGCTGCACTATACCAGACAATAATTGTCTGGCCTGTACCGTCAGCGTCAT
TGACGCTGCGCCCATAGTGCTTCCTGCTGCTCCCAAGAACCCAAGGAACAAAGCTCCTATTCCCACTGCT
CTTTTTTCTCTCTGCACCACTCTTCTCTTTGCCTTGGTGGGTGCTACTCCTAATGGTTCAATTTTTACTA
CTTTATATTTATATAATTCACTTCTCCAATTGTCCCTCATATCTCCTCCTTATGGTGTTTTACTAAACTT
TTCCATGTTCTAATCCTCATCCTGTCTACTTGCCACACAATCATCACCTGCCATCTGTTTTCCATAATCC
CTAATGATCTTTGCTTTTCTTCTTGGCACTACTTTTATGTCACTATTATCTTGTATTACTACTGCCCCTT
CACCTTTCCAGAGGAGCTTTGCTGGTCCTTTCCAAAGTGGATTTCTGCTGTCCCTGTAATAAACCCGAAA
ATTTTGAATTTTTGTAATTTGTTTTTGTAATTCTTTAGTTTGTATGTCTGTTGCTATTATGTCTACTATT
CTTTCCCCTGCACTGTACCCCCCAATCCCCCCTTTTCTTTTAAAATTGTGGATGAATACTGCCATTTGTA
CTGCTGTCTTAAGATGTTCAGCCTGATCTCTTACCTGTCCTATAATTTTCTTTAATTCTTTATTCATAGA
TTCTACTACTCCTTGACTTTGGGGATTGTAGGGAATTTCCAGGTCTGAAGATCCTGCTGCTTGCTGTGCT
TTTTTCTTACTTTTGTTTTGCTCTTCCTCTATCTTGTCTAAAGCTTCCTTGGTGTCTTTTATCTCTATCC
TTTGATGCACACAATAGAGGGTTGCTACTGTATTATATAATGATCTAAGTTCTTCTGATCCTGTCTGAAG
GGATGGTTGTAGCTGTCCCAGTATTTGTCTACAGCCTTCTGATGTTTCTAACAGGCCAGTATTAACTGCG
AATCGTTCTAGCTCCCTGCTTGCCCATACTATATGTTTTAATTTATATTTTTTCTTTCCCCCTGGCCTTA
ACCGAATTTTTTCCCATCGCGATCTAATTCTCCCCCGCTTAATACTGACGCTCTCGCACCCATCTCTCTC
CTTCTAGCCTCCGCTAGTCAAAATTTTTGGCGTACTCACCAGTCGCCGCCCCTCGCCTCTTGCCGTGCGC
GCTTCAGCAAGCCGAGTCCTGCGTCGAGAGAGCTCCTCTGGTTTCCCTTTCGCTTTCAAGTCCCTGTTCG
GGCGCCACTGCTAGAGATTTTCCACACTGACTAAAAGGGTCTGAGGGATCTCTAGTTACCAGAGTCACAC
AACAGACGGGCACACACTACTTGAAGCACTCAAGGCAAGCTTTATTGAGGCTTAAGCAGTGGGTTCCCTA
GTTAGCCAGAGAGCTCCCAGGCTCAGATCTGGTCTAACCAGAGAGACCCAGTACAGGCAAAAAGCAGCTG
CTTATATGCAGGATCTGAGGGCTCGCCACTCCCCAGTCCCGCCCAGGCCACGCCTCCCATGGTAATAGCG
ATGACTAATACGTAGATGTACTGCCAAGTAGGAAAGTCCCATAAGGTCATGTACTGGGCATAATGCCAGG
CGGGCCATTTACCGTCATTGACGTCAATAGGGGGCGTACTTGGCATATGATACACTTGATGTACTGCCAA
GTGGGCAGTTTACCGTAAATACTCCACCCATTGACGTCAATGGAAAGTCCCTATTGGCGTTACTATGGGA
ACATACGTCATTATTGACGTCAATGGGCGGGGGTCGTTGGGCGGTCAGCCAGGCGGGCCATTTACCGTAA
GTTATGTAACGCGGAACTCCATATATGGGCTATGAACTAATGACCCCGTAATTGATTACTATTAATAACT
AGTCAATAATCAATGTCGACCCAGGTGGCACTTTTCGGGGAAATGTGCGCGGAACCCCTATTTGTTTATT
TTTCTAAATACATTCAAATATGTATCCGCTCATGAGACAATAACCCTGATAAATGCTTCAATAATATTGA
AAAAGGAAGAGTATGAGTATTCAACATTTCCGTGTCGCCCTTATTCCCTTTTTTGCGGCATTTTGCCTTC
CTGTTTTTGCTCACCCAGAAACGCTGGTGAAAGTAAAAGATGCTGAAGATCAGTTGGGTGCACGAGTGGG
TTACATCGAACTGGATCTCAACAGCGGTAAGATCCTTGAGAGTTTTCGCCCCGAAGAACGTTTTCCAATG
ATGAGCACTTTTAAAGTTCTGCTATGTGGCGCGGTATTATCCCGTATTGACGCCGGGCAAGAGCAACTCG
GTCGCCGCATACACTATTCTCAGAATGACTTGGTTGAGTACTCACCAGTCACAGAAAAGCATCTTACGGA
TGGCATGACAGTAAGAGAATTATGCAGTGCTGCCATAACCATGAGTGATAACACTGCGGCCAACTTACTT
CTGACAACGATCGGAGGACCGAAGGAGCTAACCGCTTTTTTGCACAACATGGGGGATCATGTAACTCGCC
TTGATCGTTGGGAACCGGAGCTGAATGAAGCCATACCAAACGACGAGCGTGACACCACGATGCCTGTAGC
AATGGCAACAACGTTGCGCAAACTATTAACTGGCGAACTACTTACTCTAGCTTCCCGGCAACAATTAATA
GACTGGATGGAGGCGGATAAAGTTGCAGGACCACTTCTGCGCTCGGCCCTTCCGGCTGGCTGGTTTATTG
CTGATAAATCTGGAGCCGGTGAGCGTGGGTCTCGCGGTATCATTGCAGCACTGGGGCCAGATGGTAAGCC
CTCCCGTATCGTAGTTATCTACACGACGGGGAGTCAGGCAACTATGGATGAACGAAATAGACAGATCGCT
GAGATAGGTGCCTCACTGATTAAGCATTGGTAACTGTCAGACCAAGTTTACTCATATATACTTTAGATTG
ATTTAAAACTTCATTTTTAATTTAAAAGGATCTAGGTGAAGATCCTTTTTGATAATCTCATGACCAAAAT
CCCTTAACGTGAGTTTTCGTTCCACTGAGCGTCAGACCCCGTAGAAAAGATCAAAGGATCTTCTTGAGAT
CCTTTTTTTCTGCGCGTAATCTGCTGCTTGCAAACAAAAAAACCACCGCTACCAGCGGTGGTTTGTTTGC
CGGATCAAGAGCTACCAACTCTTTTTCCGAAGGTAACTGGCTTCAGCAGAGCGCAGATACCAAATACTGT
TCTTCTAGTGTAGCCGTAGTTAGGCCACCACTTCAAGAACTCTGTAGCACCGCCTACATACCTCGCTCTG
CTAATCCTGTTACCAGTGGCTGCTGCCAGTGGCGATAAGTCGTGTCTTACCGGGTTGGACTCAAGACGAT
AGTTACCGGATAAGGCGCAGCGGTCGGGCTGAACGGGGGGTTCGTGCACACAGCCCAGCTTGGAGCGAAC
GACCTACACCGAACTGAGATACCTACAGCGTGAGCTATGAGAAAGCGCCACGCTTCCCGAAGGGAGAAAG
GCGGACAGGTATCCGGTAAGCGGCAGGGTCGGAACAGGAGAGCGCACGAGGGAGCTTCCAGGGGGAAACG
CCTGGTATCTTTATAGTCCTGTCGGGTTTCGCCACCTCTGACTTGAGCGTCGATTTTTGTGATGCTCGTC
AGGGGGGCGGAGCCTATGGAAAAACGCCAGCAACGCGGCCTTTTTACGGTTCCTGGCCTTTTGCTGGCCT
TTTGCTCACATGTTCTTTCCTGCGTTATCCCCTGCTTCTGTGGATAACCGTATTACCGCCTTTGAGTGAG
CTGATACCGCTCGCCGCAGCCGAACGACCGAGCGCAGCGAGTCAGTGAGCGAGGAAGCGGAAGAGCGCCC
AATACGCAAACCGCCTCTCCCCGCGCGTTGGCCGATTCATTAATGCAGCGGATCCAGACATGATAAGATA
CATTGATGAGTTTGGACAAACCACAACTAGAATGCAGTGAAAAAAATGCTTTATTTGTGAAATTTGTGAT
GCTATTGCTTTATTTGTAACCATTATAAGCTGCAATAAACAAGTTAGCTTTTTGCAAAAGCCTAGGCCTC
CAAAAAAGCCTCCTCACTACTTCTGGAATAGCTCAGAGGCCGAGGCGGCCTCGGCCTCTGCATAAATAAA
AAAAATTAGTCAGCCATGGGGCGGAGAATGGGCGGAACTGGGCGGAGTTAGGGGCGGGATGGGCGGAGTT
AGGGGCGGGACTATGGTTGCTGACTAATTGAGATGCGGATCCGCTGGCACGACAGGTTTCCCGACTGGAA
AGCGGGCAGTGAGCGCAACGCAATTAATGTGAGTTAGCTCACTCATTAGGCACCCCAGGCTTTACACTTT
ATGCTTCCGGCTCGTATGTTGTGTGGAATTGTGAGCGGATAACAATTTCACACAGGAAACAGCTATGACC
ATGATTACGCCAAGCTTGGGCTGCAGGTCGAGGGATCTCCATAAGAGAAGAGGGACAGCTATGACTGGGA
GTAGTCAGGAGAGGAGGAAAAATCTGGCTAGTAAAACATGTAAGGAAAATTTTAGGGATGTTAAAGAAAA
AAATAACACAAAACAAAATAT
Features (pLannotate 1.2.2; 29 found; start..end, strand, type, name):
    199..254     -  polyA_signal   β-globin poly(A) signal: rabbit β-globin polyadenylation signal (Gil and Proudfoot, 1987)
    340..475     -  LTR            3' LTR (ΔU3) (fragment): self-inactivating 3' long terminal repeat (LTR) from HIV-1
    477..545     -  CDS            nef (fragment): NEF_HV1Z2 - Experimental evidence at protein level: Swiss-Prot protein existence level 1. Extracellular Nef protein targets CD4(+) T-lymphocytes for apoptosis by interacting with CXCR4 surface receptors. From Human immunodeficiency virus type 1 group M subtype D (isolate Z2/CDC-Z34) (HIV-1).
    613..1278    -  CDS            ARID1B (fragment): ARI1B_HUMAN - Also known as BAF250B, DAN15, KIAA1235, OSA2. Experimental evidence at protein level: Swiss-Prot protein existence level 1. Involved in transcriptional activation and repression of select genes by chromatin remodeling (alteration of DNA-nucleosome topology). Component of SWI/SNF chromatin remodeling complexes that carry out key enzymatic activities, changing chromatin structure by altering DNA-histone contacts within a nucleosome in an ATP-dependent manner. Belongs to the neural progenitors-specific chromatin remodeling complex (npBAF complex) and the neuron-specific chromatin re
   1324..2040    -  CDS            mEGFP: mEGFP is a basic (constitutively fluorescent) green fluorescent protein published in 2002, derived from Aequorea victoria. It has moderate acid sensitivity.
   2054..2091    -  misc_feature   MCS (fragment): multiple cloning site
   2090..2106    -  promoter       tight TRE promoter (fragment): Tet-responsive promoter PTight, consisting of seven tet operator sequences followed by the minimal CMV promoter
   2122..2325    -  promoter       CMV promoter: human cytomegalovirus (CMV) immediate early promoter
   2326..2629    -  enhancer       CMV enhancer: human cytomegalovirus immediate early enhancer
   2697..2713    -  misc_feature   MCS (fragment): multiple cloning site
   2713..2738    -  CDS            Rev (fragment): human immunodeficiency virus 1 (HIV-1) Rev protein; rev; enhances nuclear export of unspliced and incompletely spliced viral mRNAs
   3115..3348    -  misc_feature   RRE: The Rev response element (RRE) of HIV-1 allows for Rev-dependent mRNA export from the nucleus to the cytoplasm.
   3482..3565    -  CDS            vif (fragment): VIF_HV1BR - Experimental evidence at protein level: Swiss-Prot protein existence level 1. Counteracts the innate antiviral activity of host APOBEC3F and APOBEC3G. Forms a complex with host APOBEC3F and APOBEC3G thus preventing the entry of these lethally hypermutating enzymes into progeny virions. Recruits an active E3 ubiquitin ligase complex composed of elongin BC, CUL5, and RBX2 to induce polyubiquitination of APOBEC3G and APOBEC3F. In turn, they are directed to the 26S proteasome for degradation. Vif interaction with APOBEC3G also blocks its cytidine deaminase activity in a proteasome-inde
   3708..3825    -  misc_feature   cPPT/CTS: central polypurine tract and central termination sequence of HIV-1
   3974..4333    -  CDS            HIV-1 gag (fragment): gag protein from human immunodeficiency virus 1; gag
   4317..4442    -  misc_feature   HIV-1 Ψ: packaging signal of human immunodeficiency virus type 1
   4489..4746    -  LTR            5' LTR (truncated): truncated 5' long terminal repeat (LTR) from HIV-1
   4748..5127    -  enhancer       CMV enhancer: human cytomegalovirus immediate early enhancer
   5158..5262    +  promoter       AmpR promoter: bla
   5263..6123    +  CDS            AmpR: β-lactamase; bla; confers resistance to ampicillin, carbenicillin, and related antibiotics
   6294..6882    +  rep_origin     ori: high-copy-number ColE1/pMB1/pBR322/pUC origin of replication
   7065..7119    +  CDS            lacI (fragment): lac repressor; lacI; The lac repressor binds to the lac operator to inhibit transcription in E. coli. This inhibition can be relieved by adding lactose or isopropyl-β-D-thiogalactopyranoside (IPTG).
   7121..7255    -  polyA_signal   SV40 poly(A) signal: SV40 polyadenylation signal
   7275..7410    -  rep_origin     SV40 ori: SV40 origin of replication
   7434..7456    -  promoter       SV40 promoter (fragment): SV40 enhancer and early promoter
   7463..7502    +  CDS            lacI (fragment): lac repressor; lacI; The lac repressor binds to the lac operator to inhibit transcription in E. coli. This inhibition can be relieved by adding lactose or isopropyl-β-D-thiogalactopyranoside (IPTG).
   7515..7536    +  protein_bind   CAP binding site: CAP binding activates transcription in the presence of cAMP. E. coli catabolite activator protein
   7551..7581    +  promoter       lac promoter: promoter for the E. coli lac operon
   7589..7605    +  protein_bind   lac operator: The lac repressor binds to the lac operator to inhibit transcription in E. coli. This inhibition can be relieved by adding lactose or isopropyl-β-D-thiogalactopyranoside (IPTG). lac repressor encoded by lacI
