[The description below was written by a language model from this plasmid's Addgene catalogue record and pLannotate feature annotations shown in this document.]
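Description:
CL20_mEGFP_FOidr_009 is a mammalian expression plasmid built on the CL20 backbone. The catalogue lists it simply as a mammalian expression vector, but the feature table shows the architecture of a self-inactivating HIV-1 lentiviral transfer vector. A CMV enhancer is fused to a truncated 5' LTR, followed by the Ψ packaging signal, a gag fragment, the cPPT/CTS, the Rev response element and, downstream of the cargo, a ΔU3 3' LTR fragment with a rabbit β-globin polyadenylation signal. These elements would allow the genomic RNA to be transcribed, exported in a Rev-dependent manner, packaged and integrated without regenerating an active viral promoter. The small vif, nef and Rev annotations appear to be residual viral sequence rather than functional genes. The plasmid is propagated in E. coli through a high-copy ColE1/pUC-type origin with ampicillin resistance, and a recombination-tolerant strain is recorded for growth, which suits LTR-containing plasmids. An SV40 origin and poly(A) signal and lac regulatory remnants also lie in the backbone.

The payload is an internal cassette in which the CMV enhancer and promoter drive monomeric EGFP fused to the N terminus of FOidr_009. This insert is an unmutated intrinsically disordered region taken from the human ARID1B_QKI fusion protein, which the depositor notes as residues 357–593 of the fusion. The automated annotation matches most of the insert to ARID1B and does not label any QKI-derived portion. The short hit to the tight TRE promoter probably reflects its shared minimal CMV sequence. The construct is intended for expressing the fluorescently tagged IDR in mammalian cells so its localization can be followed by microscopy. The associated publication deals with protein condensate formation and RNA biology.
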