Addgene plasmid #244561: CL20_mEGFP_FOidr_009
Purpose: Express mEGFP-tagged intrinsically disordered protein (IDR), FOidr_009, derived from human fusion protein ARID1B_QKI
Depositing lab: Richard Kriwacki. Depositing organization: St. Jude Children's Research Hospital. Publication: Proteome-wide computational analyses reveal links between protein condensate formation and RNA biology. Maiti S, Tripathi S, Baggett DW, Phillips AH, Park CG, Wang J, Wahiduzzaman, Freyaldenhoven WT, Kinger S, Pioso BJ, Bollinger JC, Somjee R, Lang B, Babu MM, Kriwacki RW. Sci Adv. 2025 Dec 5;11(49):eady1420. doi: 10.1126/sciadv.ady1420. Epub 2025 Dec 3. PubMed 41337585.
Backbone
  Vector backbone: CL20
  Vector type: Mammalian Expression
Growth in bacteria
  Bacterial resistance: Ampicillin, 100 μg/mL
  Growth temperature: 37°C
  Growth strain: NEB Stable
  Copy number: High Copy
Gene/Insert
  Gene/Insert name: FOidr_009
  Species: H. sapiens (human)
  Mutation: Unmutated
  Tag / fusion protein: monomeric EGFP (N terminal on insert)
  Cloning method: Restriction Enzyme; 5′ cloning site Unknown (unknown if destroyed)
Terms and licenses: Academic/Nonprofit Terms; Industry Terms: Not Available to Industry
Depositor comments: ARID1B_QKI_357_593
How to cite: CL20_mEGFP_FOidr_009 was a gift from Richard Kriwacki (Addgene plasmid # 244561 ; http://n2t.net/addgene:244561 ; RRID:Addgene_244561)
